Addgene plasmid #111113: pCR1274
Purpose: Expresses RAD51B_-_68286667.23-P1P2 sgRNA in pCR1068
Depositing lab: Jacob Corn. Depositing organization: University of California, Berkeley. Publication: CRISPR-Cas9 genome editing in human cells occurs via the Fanconi anemia pathway. Richardson CD, Kazane KR, Feng SJ, Zelin E, Bray NL, Schafer AJ, Floor SN, Corn JE. Nat Genet. 2018 Aug;50(8):1132-1139. doi: 10.1038/s41588-018-0174-0. Epub 2018 Jul 27. PubMed 30054595.
Backbone
  Vector backbone: pCR1068
  Vector type: Lentiviral
Growth in bacteria
  Bacterial resistance: Ampicillin, 100 μg/mL
  Growth temperature: 37°C
  Growth strain: NEB Stable
  Copy number: High Copy
Gene/Insert
  Gene/Insert name: RAD51B gRNA
  gRNA/shRNA sequence: GTCGTGGGTTTCGATATTGG
  Species: H. sapiens (human)
  Entrez Gene: RAD51B (a.k.a. R51H2, RAD51L1, REC2)
  Cloning method: Restriction Enzyme; 5′ cloning site Unknown (unknown if destroyed)
Terms and licenses: Academic/Nonprofit Terms; Industry Terms: Not Available to Industry
How to cite: pCR1274 was a gift from Jacob Corn (Addgene plasmid # 111113 ; http://n2t.net/addgene:111113 ; RRID:Addgene_111113)
