[The description below was written by a language model from this plasmid's Addgene catalogue record and pLannotate feature annotations shown in this document.]
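Description:
pCR1274 is a lentiviral single-guide RNA expression plasmid built on the pCR1068 backbone, carrying a guide that targets human RAD51B. It is propagated in bacteria through a high-copy ColE1/pUC-type origin with ampicillin selection via β-lactamase. The viral portion has the layout of a Tat-independent HIV-1 transfer vector. A CMV enhancer/promoter is fused to a truncated 5' LTR to drive genomic RNA production in packaging cells. This is followed by the Ψ packaging signal with a gag fragment, the Rev response element for Rev-dependent nuclear export, and the cPPT/CTS element. A WPRE lies upstream of the 3' region, where a nef-derived fragment precedes a second truncated LTR.

The payload consists of the sgRNA cassette and a selection/reporter cassette. The annotation detects a fragment of the Streptococcus pyogenes tracrRNA scaffold, consistent with a Cas9-type sgRNA. The promoter driving the guide is not annotated and is not stated in the record. Downstream, the EF-1α promoter drives puromycin N-acetyltransferase followed by monomeric EGFP, so transduced cells can be drug-selected and tracked by fluorescence. The element linking the two coding sequences is not annotated. Two loxP sites in the same orientation flank the sgRNA scaffold and the EF-1α–PuroR–mEGFP unit, which would in principle permit Cre-mediated excision of this region.

The guide name follows a promoter-targeting (P1P2) naming style, which suggests a CRISPR interference guide, although the record does not say so explicitly. The construct was deposited with a study linking Cas9 genome editing in human cells to the Fanconi anemia pathway, so it likely served to perturb RAD51B in that context.
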