Features (pLannotate 1.2.2; 23 found; start..end, strand, type, name):
     25..404     +  enhancer       CMV enhancer: human cytomegalovirus immediate early enhancer
    405..604     +  promoter       CMV promoter: human cytomegalovirus (CMV) immediate early promoter
    622..802     +  LTR            5' LTR (truncated): truncated 5' long terminal repeat (LTR) from HIV-1
    849..974     +  misc_feature   HIV-1 Ψ: packaging signal of human immunodeficiency virus type 1
    958..1296    +  CDS            HIV-1 gag (fragment): gag protein from human immunodeficiency virus 1; gag
   1471..1704    +  misc_feature   RRE: The Rev response element (RRE) of HIV-1 allows for Rev-dependent mRNA export from the nucleus to the cytoplasm.
   2081..2181    +  CDS            Rev (fragment): human immunodeficiency virus 1 (HIV-1) Rev protein; rev; enhances nuclear export of unspliced and incompletely spliced viral mRNAs
   2231..2348    +  misc_feature   cPPT/CTS: central polypurine tract and central termination sequence of HIV-1
   2609..2642    +  protein_bind   loxP: Cre-mediated recombination occurs in the 8-bp core sequence (GCATACAT). Cre recombinase
   2767..2834    +  misc_RNA       tracrRNA (fragment): trans-activating CRISPR RNA for the Streptococcus pyogenes CRISPR/Cas9 system
   2907..4078    +  promoter       EF-1α promoter: strong constitutive promoter for human elongation factor EF-1α
   4090..4686    +  CDS            PuroR: puromycin N-acetyltransferase; pac from Streptomyces alboniger; confers resistance to puromycin
   4762..5481    +  CDS            mEGFP: enhanced GFP with monomerizing A206K mutation (Zacharias et al., 2002) mammalian codon-optimized
   5501..5534    +  protein_bind   loxP: Cre-mediated recombination occurs in the 8-bp core sequence (GCATACAT). Cre recombinase
   5567..5590    +  misc_feature   MCS (fragment): pBluescript multiple cloning site
   5590..6178    +  misc_feature   WPRE: woodchuck hepatitis virus posttranscriptional regulatory element
   6179..6198    +  misc_feature   MCS (fragment): pBluescript multiple cloning site
   6200..6700    +  CDS            nef (fragment): NEF_HV1LA - Experimental evidence at protein level: Swiss-Prot protein existence level 1. Extracellular Nef protein targets CD4(+) T-lymphocytes for apoptosis by interacting with CXCR4 surface receptors. From Human immunodeficiency virus type 1 group M subtype B (isolate Lai) (HIV-1).
   6707..6887    +  LTR            5' LTR (truncated): truncated 5' long terminal repeat (LTR) from HIV-1
   6949..7537    -  rep_origin     ori: high-copy-number ColE1/pMB1/pBR322/pUC origin of replication
   7708..8568    -  CDS            AmpR: β-lactamase; bla; confers resistance to ampicillin, carbenicillin, and related antibiotics
   8569..8673    -  promoter       AmpR promoter: bla
   8732..8784    -  misc_feature   bom (fragment): basis of mobility region from pBR322
>Addgene plasmid #111113 | pCR1274 | addgene full sequence | sequence record 211909 | Addgene NGS Result
ATGTACGGGCCAGATATACGCGTTGACATTGATTATTGACTAGTTATTAATAGTAATCAATTACGGGGTC
ATTAGTTCATAGCCCATATATGGAGTTCCGCGTTACATAACTTACGGTAAATGGCCCGCCTGGCTGACCG
CCCAACGACCCCCGCCCATTGACGTCAATAATGACGTATGTTCCCATAGTAACGCCAATAGGGACTTTCC
ATTGACGTCAATGGGTGGAGTATTTACGGTAAACTGCCCACTTGGCAGTACATCAAGTGTATCATATGCC
AAGTACGCCCCCTATTGACGTCAATGACGGTAAATGGCCCGCCTGGCATTATGCCCAGTACATGACCTTA
TGGGACTTTCCTACTTGGCAGTACATCTACGTATTAGTCATCGCTATTACCATGGTGATGCGGTTTTGGC
AGTACATCAATGGGCGTGGATAGCGGTTTGACTCACGGGGATTTCCAAGTCTCCACCCCATTGACGTCAA
TGGGAGTTTGTTTTGGCACCAAAATCAACGGGACTTTCCAAAATGTCGTAACAACTCCGCCCCATTGACG
CAAATGGGCGGTAGGCGTGTACGGTGGGAGGTCTATATAAGCAGCGCGTTTTGCCTGTACTGGGTCTCTC
TGGTTAGACCAGATCTGAGCCTGGGAGCTCTCTGGCTAACTAGGGAACCCACTGCTTAAGCCTCAATAAA
GCTTGCCTTGAGTGCTTCAAGTAGTGTGTGCCCGTCTGTTGTGTGACTCTGGTAACTAGAGATCCCTCAG
ACCCTTTTAGTCAGTGTGGAAAATCTCTAGCAGTGGCGCCCGAACAGGGACTTGAAAGCGAAAGGGAAAC
CAGAGGAGCTCTCTCGACGCAGGACTCGGCTTGCTGAAGCGCGCACGGCAAGAGGCGAGGGGCGGCGACT
GGTGAGTACGCCAAAAATTTTGACTAGCGGAGGCTAGAAGGAGAGAGATGGGTGCGAGAGCGTCAGTATT
AAGCGGGGGAGAATTAGATCGCGATGGGAAAAAATTCGGTTAAGGCCAGGGGGAAAGAAAAAATATAAAT
TAAAACATATAGTATGGGCAAGCAGGGAGCTAGAACGATTCGCAGTTAATCCTGGCCTGTTAGAAACATC
AGAAGGCTGTAGACAAATACTGGGACAGCTACAACCATCCCTTCAGACAGGATCAGAAGAACTTAGATCA
TTATATAATACAGTAGCAACCCTCTATTGTGTGCATCAAAGGATAGAGATAAAAGACACCAAGGAAGCTT
TAGACAAGATAGAGGAAGAGCAAAACAAAAGTAAGACCACCGCACAGCAAGCGGCCGGCCGCTGATCTTC
AGACCTGGAGGAGGAGATATGAGGGACAATTGGAGAAGTGAATTATATAAATATAAAGTAGTAAAAATTG
AACCATTAGGAGTAGCACCCACCAAGGCAAAGAGAAGAGTGGTGCAGAGAGAAAAAAGAGCAGTGGGAAT
AGGAGCTTTGTTCCTTGGGTTCTTGGGAGCAGCAGGAAGCACTATGGGCGCAGCGTCAATGACGCTGACG
GTACAGGCCAGACAATTATTGTCTGGTATAGTGCAGCAGCAGAACAATTTGCTGAGGGCTATTGAGGCGC
AACAGCATCTGTTGCAACTCACAGTCTGGGGCATCAAGCAGCTCCAGGCAAGAATCCTGGCTGTGGAAAG
ATACCTAAAGGATCAACAGCTCCTGGGGATTTGGGGTTGCTCTGGAAAACTCATTTGCACCACTGCTGTG
CCTTGGAATGCTAGTTGGAGTAATAAATCTCTGGAACAGATTTGGAATCACACGACCTGGATGGAGTGGG
ACAGAGAAATTAACAATTACACAAGCTTAATACACTCCTTAATTGAAGAATCGCAAAACCAGCAAGAAAA
GAATGAACAAGAATTATTGGAATTAGATAAATGGGCAAGTTTGTGGAATTGGTTTAACATAACAAATTGG
CTGTGGTATATAAAATTATTCATAATGATAGTAGGAGGCTTGGTAGGTTTAAGAATAGTTTTTGCTGTAC
TTTCTATAGTGAATAGAGTTAGGCAGGGATATTCACCATTATCGTTTCAGACCCACCTCCCAACCCCGAG
GGGACCCGACAGGCCCGAAGGAATAGAAGAAGAAGGTGGAGAGAGAGACAGAGACAGATCCATTCGATTA
GTGAACGGATCGGCACTGCGTGCGCCAATTCTGCAGACAAATGGCAGTATTCATCCACAATTTTAAAAGA
AAAGGGGGGATTGGGGGGTACAGTGCAGGGGAAAGAATAGTAGACATAATAGCAACAGACATACAAACTA
AAGAATTACAAAAACAAATTACAAAAATTCAAAATTTTCGGGTTTATTACAGGGACAGCAGAGATCCAGT
TTGGTTAGTACCGGGCCCGCCCTGCAGGTCTAGAGATCCGACGCGCCATCTCTAGGCCCGCGCCGGCCCC
CTCGCACGGACTTGTGGGAGAAGCTCGGCTACTCCCCTGCCCCGGTTAATTTGCATATAATATTTCCTAG
TAACTATAGAGGCTTAATGTGCGATAAAAGACAGATAATCTGTTCTTTTTAATACTAGCTACATTTTACA
TGATAGGCTTGGATTTCTATAACTTCGTATAGCATACATTATACGAAGTTATAAACAGCACAAAAGGAAA
CTCACCCTAACTGTAAAGTAATTGTGTGTTTTGAGACTATAAGTATCCCTTGGAGAACCACCTTGTTGGT
CGTGGGTTTCGATATTGGGTTTAAGAGCTAAGCTGGAAACAGCATAGCAAGTTTAAATAAGGCTAGTCCG
TTATCAACTTGAAAAAGTGGCACCGAGTCGGTGCTTTTTTTCTCGAGTACTAGGATCCATTAGGCGGCCG
CCCTGCAGGGTGGATAACCGTATTACCGCCATGCATGTGCCCGTCAGTGGGCAGAGCGCACATCGCCCAC
AGTCCCCGAGAAGTTGGGGGGAGGGGTCGGCAATTGAACCGGTGCCTAGAGAAGGTGGCGCGGGGTAAAC
TGGGAAAGTGATGTCGTGTACTGGCTCCGCCTTTTTCCCGAGGGTGGGGGAGAACCGTATATAAGTGCAG
TAGTCGCCGTGAACGTTCTTTTTCGCAACGGGTTTGCCGCCAGAACACAGGTAAGTGCCGTGTGTGGTTC
CCGCGGGCCTGGCCTCTTTACGGGTTATGGCCCTTGCGTGCCTTGAATTACTTCCACCTGGCTGCAGTAC
GTGATTCTTGATCCCGAGCTTCGGGTTGGAAGTGGGTGGGAGAGTTCGAGGCCTTGCGCTTAAGGAGCCC
CTTCGCCTCGTGCTTGAGTTGAGGCCTGGCCTGGGCGCTGGGGCCGCCGCGTGCGAATCTGGTGGCACCT
TCGCGCCTGTCTCGCTGCTTTCGATAAGTCTCTAGCCATTTAAAATTTTTGATGACCTGCTGCGACGCTT
TTTTTCTGGCAAGATAGTCTTGTAAATGCGGGCCAAGATCTGCACACTGGTATTTCGGTTTTTGGGGCCG
CGGGCGGCGACGGGGCCCGTGCGTCCCAGCGCACATGTTCGGCGAGGCGGGGCCTGCGAGCGCGGCCACC
GAGAATCGGACGGGGGTAGTCTCAAGCTGGCCGGCCTGCTCTGGTGCCTGGCCTCGCGCCGCCGTGTATC
GCCCCGCCCTGGGCGGCAAGGCTGGCCCGGTCGGCACCAGTTGCGTGAGCGGAAAGATGGCCGCTTCCCG
GCCCTGCTGCAGGGAGCTCAAAATGGAGGACGCGGCGCTCGGGAGAGCGGGCGGGTGAGTCACCCACACA
AAGGAAAAGGGCCTTTCCGTCCTCAGCCGTCGCTTCATGTGACTCCACGGAGTACCGGGCGCCGTCCAGG
CACCTCGATTAGTTCTCGCGCTTTTGGAGTACGTCGTCTTTAGGTTGGGGGGAGGGGTTTTATGCGATGG
AGTTTCCCCACACTGAGTGGGTGGAGACTGAAGTTAGGCCAGCTTGGCACTTGATGTAATTCTCCTTGGA
ATTTGCCCTTTTTGAGTTTGGATCTTGGTTCATTCTCAAGCCTCAGACAGTGGTTCAAAGTTTTTTTCTT
CCATTTCAGGTGTCGTGAGCTAGCCCACCATGACCGAGTACAAGCCCACGGTGCGCCTCGCCACCCGCGA
CGACGTCCCCCGGGCCGTACGCACCCTCGCCGCCGCGTTCGCCGACTACCCCGCCACGCGCCACACCGTC
GACCCGGACCGCCACATCGAGCGGGTCACCGAGCTGCAAGAACTCTTCCTCACGCGCGTCGGGCTCGACA
TCGGCAAGGTGTGGGTCGCGGACGACGGCGCCGCGGTGGCGGTCTGGACCACGCCGGAGAGCGTCGAAGC
GGGGGCGGTGTTCGCCGAGATCGGCCCGCGCATGGCCGAGTTGAGCGGTTCCCGGCTGGCCGCGCAGCAA
CAGATGGAAGGCCTCCTGGCGCCGCACCGGCCCAAGGAGCCCGCGTGGTTCCTGGCCACCGTCGGCGTCT
CGCCCGACCACCAGGGCAAGGGTCTGGGCAGCGCCGTCGTGCTCCCCGGAGTGGAGGCGGCCGAGCGCGC
CGGGGTGCCCGCCTTCCTGGAGACCTCCGCGCCCCGCAACCTCCCCTTCTACGAGCGGCTCGGCTTCACC
GTCACCGCCGACGTCGAGGTGCCCGAAGGACCGCGCACCTGGTGCATGACCCGCAAGCCCGGTGCCGGAT
CGGGAGAGGGCAGAGGAAGTCTGCTAACATGCGGTGACGTCGAGGAGAATCCTGGCCCACCGGTCGCCAC
CATGGTGAGCAAGGGCGAGGAGCTGTTCACCGGGGTGGTGCCCATCCTGGTCGAGCTGGACGGCGACGTA
AACGGCCACAAGTTCAGCGTGTCCGGCGAGGGCGAGGGCGATGCCACCTACGGCAAGCTGACCCTGAAGT
TCATCTGCACCACCGGCAAGCTGCCGGTGCCCTGGCCCACCCTCGTGACCACCCTGACCCATGGCGTGCA
GTGCTTCAGCCGCTACCCCGACCACATGAAGCAGCACGACTTCTTCAAGTCCGCCATGCCCGAAGGCTAC
GTCCAGGAGCGCACCATCTTCTTCAAGGACGACGGCAACTACAAGACCCGCGCCGAGGTGAAGTTCGAGG
GCGACACCCTGGTGAACCGCATCGAGCTGAAGGGCATCGACTTCAAGGAGGACGGCAACATCCTGGGGCA
CAAGCTGGAGTACAACTACAACAGCCACAACGTCTATATCATGGCCGACAAGCAGAAGAACGGCATCAAG
GTGAACTTCAAGATCCGCCACAACATCGAGGACGGCAGCGTGCAGCTCGCCGACCACTACCAGCAGAACA
CCCCCATCGGCGACGGCCCCGTGCTGCTGCCCGACAACCACTACCTGAGCACCCAGTCCAAGCTGAGTAA
AGACCCCAACGAGAAGCGCGATCACATGGTCCTGCTGGAGTTCGTGACCGCCGCCGGGATCACTCTCGGC
ATGGACGAGCTGTACAAGTAAGAATTCGTCGAGGGACCTAATAACTTCGTATAGCATACATTATACGAAG
TTATACATGTTTAAGGGTTCCGGTTCCACTAGGTACAATTCGATATCAAGCTTATCGATAATCAACCTCT
GGATTACAAAATTTGTGAAAGATTGACTGGTATTCTTAACTATGTTGCTCCTTTTACGCTATGTGGATAC
GCTGCTTTAATGCCTTTGTATCATGCTATTGCTTCCCGTATGGCTTTCATTTTCTCCTCCTTGTATAAAT
CCTGGTTGCTGTCTCTTTATGAGGAGTTGTGGCCCGTTGTCAGGCAACGTGGCGTGGTGTGCACTGTGTT
TGCTGACGCAACCCCCACTGGTTGGGGCATTGCCACCACCTGTCAGCTCCTTTCCGGGACTTTCGCTTTC
CCCCTCCCTATTGCCACGGCGGAACTCATCGCCGCCTGCCTTGCCCGCTGCTGGACAGGGGCTCGGCTGT
TGGGCACTGACAATTCCGTGGTGTTGTCGGGGAAATCATCGTCCTTTCCTTGGCTGCTCGCCTGTGTTGC
CACCTGGATTCTGCGCGGGACGTCCTTCTGCTACGTCCCTTCGGCCCTCAATCCAGCGGACCTTCCTTCC
CGCGGCCTGCTGCCGGCTCTGCGGCCTCTTCCGCGTCTTCGCCTTCGCCCTCAGACGAGTCGGATCTCCC
TTTGGGCCGCCTCCCCGCATCGATACCGTCGACCTCGATCGAGACCTAGAAAAACATGGAGCAATCACAA
GTAGCAATACAGCAGCTACCAATGCTGATTGTGCCTGGCTAGAAGCACAAGAGGAGGAGGAGGTGGGTTT
TCCAGTCACACCTCAGGTACCTTTAAGACCAATGACTTACAAGGCAGCTGTAGATCTTAGCCACTTTTTA
AAAGAAAAGGGGGGACTGGAAGGGCTAATTCACTCCCAACGAAGACAAGATATCCTTGATCTGTGGATCT
ACCACACACAAGGCTACTTCCCTGATTGGCAGAACTACACACCAGGGCCAGGGATCAGATATCCACTGAC
CTTTGGATGGTGCTACAAGCTAGTACCAGTTGAGCAAGAGAAGGTAGAAGAAGCCAATGAAGGAGAGAAC
ACCCGCTTGTTACACCCTGTGAGCCTGCATGGGATGGATGACCCGGAGAGAGAAGTATTAGAGTGGAGGT
TTGACAGCCGCCTAGCATTTCATCACATGGCCCGAGAGCTGCATCCGGACTGTACTGGGTCTCTCTGGTT
AGACCAGATCTGAGCCTGGGAGCTCTCTGGCTAACTAGGGAACCCACTGCTTAAGCCTCAATAAAGCTTG
CCTTGAGTGCTTCAAGTAGTGTGTGCCCGTCTGTTGTGTGACTCTGGTAACTAGAGATCCCTCAGACCCT
TTTAGTCAGTGTGGAAAATCTCTAGCAGCATGTGAGCAAAAGGCCAGCAAAAGGCCAGGAACCGTAAAAA
GGCCGCGTTGCTGGCGTTTTTCCATAGGCTCCGCCCCCCTGACGAGCATCACAAAAATCGACGCTCAAGT
CAGAGGTGGCGAAACCCGACAGGACTATAAAGATACCAGGCGTTTCCCCCTGGAAGCTCCCTCGTGCGCT
CTCCTGTTCCGACCCTGCCGCTTACCGGATACCTGTCCGCCTTTCTCCCTTCGGGAAGCGTGGCGCTTTC
TCATAGCTCACGCTGTAGGTATCTCAGTTCGGTGTAGGTCGTTCGCTCCAAGCTGGGCTGTGTGCACGAA
CCCCCCGTTCAGCCCGACCGCTGCGCCTTATCCGGTAACTATCGTCTTGAGTCCAACCCGGTAAGACACG
ACTTATCGCCACTGGCAGCAGCCACTGGTAACAGGATTAGCAGAGCGAGGTATGTAGGCGGTGCTACAGA
GTTCTTGAAGTGGTGGCCTAACTACGGCTACACTAGAAGAACAGTATTTGGTATCTGCGCTCTGCTGAAG
CCAGTTACCTTCGGAAAAAGAGTTGGTAGCTCTTGATCCGGCAAACAAACCACCGCTGGTAGCGGTGGTT
TTTTTGTTTGCAAGCAGCAGATTACGCGCAGAAAAAAAGGATCTCAAGAAGATCCTTTGATCTTTTCTAC
GGGGTCTGACGCTCAGTGGAACGAAAACTCACGTTAAGGGATTTTGGTCATGAGATTATCAAAAAGGATC
TTCACCTAGATCCTTTTAAATTAAAAATGAAGTTTTAAATCAATCTAAAGTATATATGAGTAAACTTGGT
CTGACAGTTACCAATGCTTAATCAGTGAGGCACCTATCTCAGCGATCTGTCTATTTCGTTCATCCATAGT
TGCCTGACTCCCCGTCGTGTAGATAACTACGATACGGGAGGGCTTACCATCTGGCCCCAGTGCTGCAATG
ATACCGCGAGACCCACGCTCACCGGCTCCAGATTTATCAGCAATAAACCAGCCAGCCGGAAGGGCCGAGC
GCAGAAGTGGTCCTGCAACTTTATCCGCCTCCATCCAGTCTATTAATTGTTGCCGGGAAGCTAGAGTAAG
TAGTTCGCCAGTTAATAGTTTGCGCAACGTTGTTGCCATTGCTACAGGCATCGTGGTGTCACGCTCGTCG
TTTGGTATGGCTTCATTCAGCTCCGGTTCCCAACGATCAAGGCGAGTTACATGATCCCCCATGTTGTGCA
AAAAAGCGGTTAGCTCCTTCGGTCCTCCGATCGTTGTCAGAAGTAAGTTGGCCGCAGTGTTATCACTCAT
GGTTATGGCAGCACTGCATAATTCTCTTACTGTCATGCCATCCGTAAGATGCTTTTCTGTGACTGGTGAG
TACTCAACCAAGTCATTCTGAGAATAGTGTATGCGGCGACCGAGTTGCTCTTGCCCGGCGTCAATACGGG
ATAATACCGCGCCACATAGCAGAACTTTAAAAGTGCTCATCATTGGAAAACGTTCTTCGGGGCGAAAACT
CTCAAGGATCTTACCGCTGTTGAGATCCAGTTCGATGTAACCCACTCGTGCACCCAACTGATCTTCAGCA
TCTTTTACTTTCACCAGCGTTTCTGGGTGAGCAAAAACAGGAAGGCAAAATGCCGCAAAAAAGGGAATAA
GGGCGACACGGAAATGTTGAATACTCATACTCTTCCTTTTTCAATATTATTGAAGCATTTATCAGGGTTA
TTGTCTCATGAGCGGATACATATTTGAATGTATTTAGAAAAATAAACAAATAGGGGTTCCGCGCACATTT
CCCCGAAAAGTGCCACCTGACGTCGACGGATCGGGAGATCTCCCGATCCCCTATGGTGCACTCTCAGTAC
AATCTGCTCTGATGCCGCATAGTTAAGCCAGTATCTGCTCCCTGCTTGTGTGTTGGAGGTCGCTGAGTAG
TGCGCGAGCAAAATTTAAGCTACAACAAGGCAAGGCTTGACCGACAATTGCATGAAGAATCTGCTTAGGG
TTAGGCGTTTTGCGCTGCTTCGCG
